>Addgene plasmid #219260 | SFFV-LTF-Brd 330 | addgene full sequence | sequence record 449020 | Addgene NGS Result
ATTTATGCAGAGGCCGAGGCCGCCTCGGCCTCTGAGCTATTCCAGAAGTAGTGAGGAGGCTTTTTTGGAG
GCCTAGGGACGTACCCAATTCGCCCTATAGTGAGTCGTATTACGCGCGCTCACTGGCCGTCGTTTTACAA
CGTCGTGACTGGGAAAACCCTGGCGTTACCCAACTTAATCGCCTTGCAGCACATCCCCCTTTCGCCAGCT
GGCGTAATAGCGAAGAGGCCCGCACCGATCGCCCTTCCCAACAGTTGCGCAGCCTGAATGGCGAATGGG
[124 nt withheld, positions 280-403]
C
[91 nt withheld, positions 405-495]
A
[49 nt withheld, positions 497-545]
CCTTTGACGTTGGAGTCCACGTTCTTT
[37 nt withheld, positions 573-609]
ACCCTATCTCGGTCTATTCTTTTGATTTATAAGGGATTTTGCCGATTTCGGCCTATTGGTTAAAAAATGA
GCTGATTTAACAAAAATTTAACGCGAATTTTAACAAAATATTAACGCTTACAATTTAGGTGGCACTTTTC
GGGGAAATGTGCGCGGAACCCCTATTTGTTTATTTTTCTAAATACATTCAAATATGTATCCGCTCATGAG
ACAATAACCCTGATAAATGCTTCAATAATATTGAAAAAGGAAGAGTATGAGTATTCAACATTTCCGTGTC
GCCCTTATTCCCTTTTTTGCGGCATTTTGCCTTCCTGTTTTTGCTCACCCAGAAACGCTGGTGAAAGTAA
AAGATGCTGAAGATCAGTTGGGTGCACGAGTGGGTTACATCGAACTGGATCTCAACAGCGGTAAGATCCT
TGAGAGTTTTCGCCCCGAAGAACGTTTTCCAATGATGAGCACTTTTAAAGTTCTGCTATGTGGCGCGGTA
TTATCCCGTATTGACGCCGGGCAAGAGCAACTCGGTCGCCGCATACACTATTCTCAGAATGACTTGGTTG
AGTACTCACCAGTCACAGAAAAGCATCTTACGGATGGCATGACAGTAAGAGAATTATGCAGTGCTGCCAT
AACCATGAGTGATAACACTGCGGCCAACTTACTTCTGACAACGATCGGAGGACCGAAGGAGCTAACCGCT
TTTTTGCACAACATGGGGGATCATGTAACTCGCCTTGATCGTTGGGAACCGGAGCTGAATGAAGCCATAC
CAAACGACGAGCGTGACACCACGATGCCTGTAGCAATGGCAACAACGTTGCGCAAACTATTAACTGGCGA
ACTACTTACTCTAGCTTCCCGGCAACAATTAATAGACTGGATGGAGGCGGATAAAGTTGCAGGACCACTT
CTGCGCTCGGCCCTTCCGGCTGGCTGGTTTATTGCTGATAAATCTGGAGCCGGTGAGCGTGGGTCTCGCG
GTATCATTGCAGCACTGGGGCCAGATGGTAAGCCCTCCCGTATCGTAGTTATCTACACGACGGGGAGTCA
GGCAACTATGGATGAACGAAATAGACAGATCGCTGAGATAGGTGCCTCACTGATTAAGCATTGGTAACTG
TCAGACCAAGTTTACTCATATATACTTTAGATTGATTTAAAACTTCATTTTTAATTTAAAAGGATCTAGG
TGAAGATCCTTTTTGATAATCTCATGACCAAAATCCCTTAACGTGAGTTTTCGTTCCACTGAGCGTCAGA
CCCCGTAGAAAAGATCAAAGGATCTTCTTGAGATCCTTTTTTTCTGCGCGTAATCTGCTGCTTGCAAACA
AAAAAACCACCGCTACCAGCGGTGGTTTGTTTGCCGGATCAAGAGCTACCAACTCTTTTTCCGAAGGTAA
CTGGCTTCAGCAGAGCGCAGATACCAAATACTGTTCTTCTAGTGTAGCCGTAGTTAGGCCACCACTTCAA
GAACTCTGTAGCACCGCCTACATACCTCGCTCTGCTAATCCTGTTACCAGTGGCTGCTGCCAGTGGCGAT
AAGTCGTGTCTTACCGGGTTGGACTCAAGACGATAGTTACCGGATAAGGCGCAGCGGTCGGGCTGAACGG
GGGGTTCGTGCACACAGCCCAGCTTGGAGCGAACGACCTACACCGAACTGAGATACCTACAGCGTGAGCT
ATGAGAAAGCGCCACGCTTCCCGAAGGGAGAAAGGCGGACAGGTATCCGGTAAGCGGCAGGGTCGGAACA
GGAGAGCGCACGAGGGAGCTTCCAGGGGGAAACGCCTGGTATCTTTATAGTCCTGTCGGGTTTCGCCACC
TCTGACTTGAGCGTCGATTTTTGTGATGCTCGTCAGGGGGGCGGAGCCTATGGAAAAACGCCAGCAACGC
GGCCTTTTTACGGTTCCTGGCCTTTTGCTGGCCTTTTGCTCACATGTTCTTTCCTGCGTTATCCCCTGAT
TCTGTGGATAACCGTATTACCGCCTTTGAGTGAGCTGATACCGCTCGCCGCAGCCGAACGACCGAGCGCA
GCGAGTCAGTGAGCGAGGAAGCGGAAGAGCGCCCAATACGCAAACCGCCTCTCCCCGCGCGTTGGCCGAT
TCATTAATGCAGCTGGCACGACAGGTTTCCCGACTGGAAAGCGGGCAGTGAGCGCAACGCAATTAATGTG
AGTTAGCTCACTCATTAGGCACCCCAGGCTTTACACTTTATGCTTCCGGCTCGTATGTTGTGTGGAATTG
TGAGCGGATAACAATTTCACACAGGAAACAGCTATGACCATGATTACGCCAAGCGCGCAATTAACCCTCA
CTAAAGGGAACAAAAGCTGGAGCTGCAAGCTTAATGTAGTCTTATGCAATACTCTTGTAGTCTTGCAACA
TGGTAACGATGAGTTAGCAACATGCCTTACAAGGAGAGAAAAAGCACCGTGCATGCCGATTGGTGGAAGT
AAGGTGGTACGATCGTGCCTTATTAGGAAGGCAACAGACGGGTCTGACATGGATTGGACGAACCACTGAA
TTGCCGCATTGCAGAGATATTGTATTTAAGTGCCTAGCTCGATACATAAACGGGTCTCTCTGGTTAGACC
AGATCTGAGCCTGGGAGCTCTCTGGCTAACTAGGGAACCCACTGCTTAAGCCTCAATAAAGCTTGCCTTG
AGTGCTTCAAGTAGTGTGTGCCCGTCTGTTGTGTGACTCTGGTAACTAGAGATCCCTCAGACCCTTTTAG
TCAGTGTGGAAAATCTCTAGCAGTGGCGCCCGAACAGGGACTTGAAAGCGAAAGGGAAACCAGAGGAGCT
CTCTCGACGCAGGACTCGGCTTGCTGAAGCGCGCACGGCAAGAGGCGAGGGGCGGCGACTGGTGAGTACG
CCAAAAATTTTGACTAGCGGAGGCTAGAAGGAGAGAGATGGGTGCGAGAGCGTCAGTATTAAGCGGGGGA
GAATTAGATCGCGATGGGAAAAAATTCGGTTAAGGCCAGGGGGAAAGAAAAAATATAAATTAAAACATAT
AGTATGGGCAAGCAGGGAGCTAGAACGATTCGCAGTTAATCCTGGCCTGTTAGAAACATCAGAAGGCTGT
AGACAAATACTGGGACAGCTACAACCATCCCTTCAGACAGGATCAGAAGAACTTAGATCATTATATAATA
CAGTAGCAACCCTCTATTGTGTGCATCAAAGGATAGAGATAAAAGACACCAAGGAAGCTTTAGACAAGAT
AGAGGAAGAGCAAAACAAAAGTAAGACCACCGCACAGCAAGCGGCCGCTGATCTTCAGACCTGGAGGAGG
AGATATGAGGGACAATTGGAGAAGTGAATTATATAAATATAAAGTAGTAAAAATTGAACCATTAGGAGTA
GCACCCACCAAGGCAAAGAGAAGAGTGGTGCAGAGAGAAAAAAGAGCAGTGGGAATAGGAGCTTTGTTCC
TTGGGTTCTTGGGAGCAGCAGGAAGCACTATGGGCGCAGCGTCAATGACGCTGACGGTACAGGCCAGACA
ATTATTGTCTGGTATAGTGCAGCAGCAGAACAATTTGCTGAGGGCTATTGAGGCGCAACAGCATCTGTTG
CAACTCACAGTCTGGGGCATCAAGCAGCTCCAGGCAAGAATCCTGGCTGTGGAAAGATACCTAAAGGATC
AACAGCTCCTGGGGATTTGGGGTTGCTCTGGAAAACTCATTTGCACCACTGCTGTGCCTTGGAATGCTAG
TTGGAGTAATAAATCTCTGGAACAGATTTGGAATCACACGACCTGGATGGAGTGGGACAGAGAAATTAAC
AATTACACAAGCTTAATACACTCCTTAATTGAAGAATCGCAAAACCAGCAAGAAAAGAATGAACAAGAAT
TATTGGAATTAGATAAATGGGCAAGTTTGTGGAATTGGTTTAACATAACAAATTGGCTGTGGTATATAAA
ATTATTCATAATGATAGTAGGAGGCTTGGTAGGTTTAAGAATAGTTTTTGCTGTACTTTCTATAGTGAAT
AGAGTTAGGCAGGGATATTCACCATTATCGTTTCAGACCCACCTCCCAACCCCGAGGGGACCCGACAGGC
CCGAAGGAATAGAAGAAGAAGGTGGAGAGAGAGACAGAGACAGATCCATTCGATTAGTGAACGGATCTCG
ACGGTATCGGTTAACTTTTAAAAGAAAAGGGGGGATTGGGGGGTACAGTGCAGGGGAAAGAATAGTAGAC
ATAATAGCAACAGACATACAAACTAAAGAATTACAAAAACAAATTACAAAAATTCAAAATTTTATCGATC
ACGAGACTAGCCTCGAGCTGGCTGCAGTAACGCCATTTTGCAAGGCATGGAAAAATACCAAACCAAGAAT
AGAGAAGTTCAGATCAAGGGCGGGTACATGAAAATAGCTAACGTTGGGCCAAACAGGATATCTGCGGTGA
GCAGTTTCGGCCCCGGCCCGGGGCCAAGAACAGATGGTCACCGCAGTTTCGGCCCCGGCCCGAGGCCAAG
AACAGATGGTCCCCAGATATGGCCCAACCCTCAGCAGTTTCTTAAGACCCATCAGATGTTTCCAGGCTCC
CCCAAGGACCTGAAATGACCCTGCGCCTTATTTGAATTAACCAATCAGCCTGCTTCTCGCTTCTGTTCGC
GCGCTTCTGCTTCCCGAGCTCTATAAAAGAGCTCACAACCCCTCACTCGGCGCGCCAGTCCTCCGACAGA
CTGAGTCGGCCGGTCGAATCAAGCTTATCGATACCGTCGACGGATCCGCTAGCCCGCGGTTCGAAATGAA
ACTTGTCTTCCTCGTCCTGCTGTTCCTCGGGGCCCTCGGACTGTGTCTGGCTGGCAGTAGGAGAAGGAGT
GTTCAGTGGTGCGCCGTATCCCAACCCGAGGCCACAAAATGCTTCCAATGGCAAAGGAATATGAGAAAAG
TGCGTGGCCCTCCTGTCAGCTGCATAAAGAGAGACTCCCCCATCCAGTGTATCCAGGCCATTGCGGAAAA
CAGGGCCGATGCTGTGACCCTTGATGGTGGTTTCATATACGAGGCAGGCCTGGCCCCCTACAAACTGCGA
CCTGTAGCGGCGGAAGTCTACGGGACCGAAAGACAGCCACGAACTCACTATTATGCCGTGGCTGTGGTGA
AGAAGGGCGGCAGCTTTCAGCTGAACGAACTGCAATGTCTGAAGTCCTGCCACACAGGCCTTCGCAGGAC
CGCTGGATGGAATGTCCCTATAGGGACACTTCGTCCATTCTTGAATTGGACGGGTCCACCTGAGCCCATT
GAGGCAGCTGTGGCCAGGTTCTTCTCAGCCAGCTGTGTTCCCGGTGCAGATAAAGGACAGTTCCCCAACC
TGTGTCGCCTGTGTGCGGGGACAGGGGAAAACAAATGTGCCTTCTCCTCCCAGGAACCGTACTTCAGCTA
CTCTGGTGCCTTCAAGTGTCTGAGAGACGGGGCTGGAGACGTGGCTTTTATCAGAGAGAGCACAGTGTTT
GAGGACCTGTCAGACGAGGCTGAAAGGGACGAGTATGAGTTACTCTGCCCAGACAACACTCGGAAGCCAG
TGGACAAGTTCAAAGACTGCCATCTGGCCCGGGTCCCTTCTCATGCCGTTGTGGCACGAAGTGTGAATGG
CAAGGAGGATGCCATCTGGAATCTTCTCCGCCAGGCACAGGAAAAGTTTGGAAAGGACAAGTCACCGAAA
TTCCAGCTCTTTGGCTCCCCTAGTGGGCAGAAAGATCTGCTGTTCAAGGACTCTGCCATTGGGTTTTCGA
GGGTGCCCCCGAGGATAGATTCTGGGCTGTACCTTGGCTCCGGCTACTTCACTGCCATCCAGAACTTGAG
GAAAAGTGAGGAGGAAGTGGCTGCCCGGCGTGCGCGGGTCGTGTGGTGTGCGGTGGGCGAGCAGGAGCTG
CGCAAGTGTAACCAGTGGAGTGGCTTGAGCGAAGGCAGCGTGACCTGCTCCTCGGCCTCCACCACAGAGG
ACTGCATCGCCCTGGTGCTGAAAGGAGAAGCTGATGCCATGAGTTTGGATGGAGGATATGTGTACACTGC
AGGCAAATGTGGTTTGGTGCCTGTCCTGGCAGAGAACTACAAATCCCAACAAAGCAGTGACCCTGATCCT
AACTGTGTGGATAGACCTGTGGAAGGATATCTTACTGTGGCGGTGGTTAGGAGATCAGACACTAGCCTTA
CCTGGAACTCTGTGAAAGGCAAGAAGTCCTGCCACACCGCCGTGGACAGGACTGCAGGCTGGAATATCCC
CATGGGCCTGCTCTTCAACCAGACGGGCTCCTGCAAATTTGATGAATATTTCAGTCAAAGCTGTGCCCCT
GGGTCTGACCCGAGATCTAATCTCTGTGCTCTGTGTATTGGCGACGAGCAGGGTGAGAATAAGTGCGTGC
CCAACAGCAACGAGAGATACTACGGCTACACTGGGGCTTTCCGGTGCCTGGCTGAGAATGCTGGAGACGT
TGCATTTGTGAAAGATGTCACTGTCTTGCAGAACACTGATGGAAATAACAATGAGGCATGGGCTAAGGAT
TTGAAGCTGGCAGACTTTGCGCTGCTGTGCCTCGATGGCAAACGGAAGCCTGTGACTGAGGCTAGAAGCT
GCCATCTTGCCATGGCCCCGAATCATGCCGTGGTGTCTCGGATGGATAAGGTGGAACGCCTGAAACAGGT
GTTGCTCCACCAACAGGCTAAATTTGGGAGAAATGGATCTGACTGCCCGGACAAGTTTTGCTTATTCCAG
TCTGAAACCAAAAACCTTCTGTTCAATGACAACACTGAGTGTCTGGCCAGACTCCATGGCAAAACAACAT
ATGAAAAATATTTGGGGCCACAGTATGTCGCAGGCATTACTAATCTGAAAAAGTGCTCAACCTCCCCCCT
CCTGGAAGCCTGTGAATTCCTCAGGAAGTAAACCGGTCGGATCCCCCGGGCTGCAGGAATTCGAGCATCT
TACCGCCATTTATTCCCATATTTGTTCTGTTTTTCTTGATTTGGGTATACATTTAAATGTTAATAAAACA
AAATGGTGGGGCAATCATTTACATTTTTAGGGATATGTAATTACTAGTTCAGGTGTATTGCCACAAGACA
AACATGTTAAGAAACTTTCCCGTTATTTACGCTCTGTTCCTGTTAATCAACCTCTGGATTACAAAATTTG
TGAAAGATTGACTGATATTCTTAACTATGTTGCTCCTTTTACGCTGTGTGGATATGCTGCTTTAATGCCT
CTGTATCATGCTATTGCTTCCCGTACGGCTTTCGTTTTCTCCTCCTTGTATAAATCCTGGTTGCTGTCTC
TTTATGAGGAGTTGTGGCCCGTTGTCCGTCAACGTGGCGTGGTGTGCTCTGTGTTTGCTGACGCAACCCC
CACTGGCTGGGGCATTGCCACCACCTGTCAACTCCTTTCTGGGACTTTCGCTTTCCCCCTCCCGATCGCC
ACGGCAGAACTCATCGCCGCCTGCCTTGCCCGCTGCTGGACAGGGGCTAGGTTGCTGGGCACTGATAATT
CCGTGGTGTTGTCGGGGAAGCTGACGTCCTTTGCAATTCGATATCAAGCTGTACCTTCTAGATGTACAGC
AGGACTAGCGCTTCTAGACCAATGACTTACAAGGCAGCTGTAGATCTTAGCCACTTTTTAAAAGAAAAGG
GGGGACTGGAAGGGCTAATTCACTCCCAACGAAGACAAGATCTGCTTTTTGCTTGTACTGGGTCTCTCTG
GTTAGACCAGATCTGAGCCTGGGAGCTCTCTGGCTAACTAGGGAACCCACTGCTTAAGCCTCAATAAAGC
TTGCCTTGAGTGCTTCAAGTAGTGTGTGCCCGTCTGTTGTGTGACTCTGGTAACTAGAGATCCCTCAGAC
CCTTTTAGTCAGTGTGGAAAATCTCTAGCAGTAGTAGTTCATGTCATCTTATTATTCAGTATTTATAACT
TGCAAAGAAATGAATATCAGAGAGTGAGAGGAACTTGTTTATTGCAGCTTATAATGGTTACAAATAAAGC
AATAGCATCACAAATTTCACAAATAAAGCATTTTTTTCACTGCATTCTAGTTGTGGTTTGTCCAAACTCA
TCAATGTATCTTATCATGTCTGGCTCTAGCTATCCCGCCCCTAACTCCGCCCATCCCGCCCCTAACTCCG
CCCAGTTCCGCCCATTCTCCGCCCCATGGCTGACTAATTTTTTTT
Features (pLannotate 1.2.2; 29 found; start..end, strand, type, name):
     94..112     -  promoter       T7 promoter: promoter for bacteriophage T7 RNA polymerase
    120..275     +  CDS            lacZα (fragment): LacZα fragment of β-galactosidase; lacZ fragment
    280..708     +  rep_origin     f1 ori (sequence partly withheld): f1 bacteriophage origin of replication; arrow indicates direction of (+) strand synthesis
    761..865     +  promoter       AmpR promoter: bla
    866..1726    +  CDS            AmpR: β-lactamase; bla; confers resistance to ampicillin, carbenicillin, and related antibiotics
   1897..2485    +  rep_origin     ori: high-copy-number ColE1/pMB1/pBR322/pUC origin of replication
   2668..2760    +  CDS            lacI (fragment): lac repressor; lacI; The lac repressor binds to the lac operator to inhibit transcription in E. coli. This inhibition can be relieved by adding lactose or isopropyl-β-D-thiogalactopyranoside (IPTG).
   2773..2794    +  protein_bind   CAP binding site: CAP binding activates transcription in the presence of cAMP. E. coli catabolite activator protein
   2809..2839    +  promoter       lac promoter: promoter for the E. coli lac operon
   2847..2863    +  protein_bind   lac operator: The lac repressor binds to the lac operator to inhibit transcription in E. coli. This inhibition can be relieved by adding lactose or isopropyl-β-D-thiogalactopyranoside (IPTG). lac repressor encoded by lacI
   2908..2926    +  promoter       T3 promoter: promoter for bacteriophage T3 RNA polymerase
   2954..3180    +  promoter       RSV promoter: Rous sarcoma virus enhancer/promoter
   3181..3361    +  LTR            5' LTR (truncated): truncated 5' long terminal repeat (LTR) from HIV-1
   3408..3533    +  misc_feature   HIV-1 Ψ: packaging signal of human immunodeficiency virus type 1
   3517..3880    +  CDS            HIV-1 gag (fragment): gag protein from human immunodeficiency virus 1; gag
   4026..4259    +  misc_feature   RRE: The Rev response element (RRE) of HIV-1 allows for Rev-dependent mRNA export from the nucleus to the cytoplasm.
   4636..4736    +  CDS            Rev (fragment): human immunodeficiency virus 1 (HIV-1) Rev protein; rev; enhances nuclear export of unspliced and incompletely spliced viral mRNAs
   4755..4872    +  misc_feature   cPPT/CTS: central polypurine tract and central termination sequence of HIV-1
   4906..5307    +  promoter       SFFV promoter: spleen focus-forming virus long terminal repeat (LTR) promoter
   5317..5340    +  misc_feature   MCS (fragment): pBluescript multiple cloning site
   5365..7497    +  CDS            LTF: TRFL_HUMAN - Also known as GIG12, LF. Experimental evidence at protein level: Swiss-Prot protein existence level 1. [Isoform DeltaLf]: transcription factor with antiproliferative properties and ability to induce cell cycle arrest (PubMed:15222485). Binds to the DeltaLf response element found in the SKP1, BAX, DCPS, and SELENOH promoters (PubMed:22320386). From Homo sapiens (Human).
   7508..7533    +  misc_feature   MCS (fragment): pBluescript multiple cloning site
   7533..7592    +  CDS            S (fragment): HBSAG_WHV6 - Experimental evidence at transcript level: Swiss-Prot protein existence level 2. The middle envelope protein plays an important role in the budding of the virion. It is involved in the induction of budding in a nucleocapsid independent way. In this process the majority of envelope proteins bud to form subviral lipoprotein particles of 22 nm of diameter that do not contain a nucleocapsid (By similarity). From Woodchuck hepatitis B virus (isolate w64/pWS23) (WHV).
   7724..8127    +  misc_feature   WPRE: woodchuck hepatitis virus posttranscriptional regulatory element
   8185..8244    +  CDS            nef (fragment): NEF_HV1Z2 - Experimental evidence at protein level: Swiss-Prot protein existence level 1. Extracellular Nef protein targets CD4(+) T-lymphocytes for apoptosis by interacting with CXCR4 surface receptors. From Human immunodeficiency virus type 1 group M subtype D (isolate Z2/CDC-Z34) (HIV-1).
   8246..8479    +  LTR            3' LTR (ΔU3): self-inactivating 3' long terminal repeat (LTR) from HIV-1
   8551..8672    +  polyA_signal   SV40 poly(A) signal: SV40 polyadenylation signal
   8691..8712    +  rep_origin     SV40 ori (fragment): SV40 origin of replication
   8712..73      +  rep_origin     SV40 ori (across the origin): SV40 origin of replication
