[The description below was written by a language model from this plasmid's Addgene catalogue record and pLannotate feature annotations shown in this document.]
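Description:
SFFV-LTF-Brd 330 is a lentiviral expression plasmid built on the SFFV-MCS backbone that carries the human LTF (lactotransferrin) coding sequence together with a unique identifying barcode. It is one member of a barcoded transcription factor collection made for combinatorial screening in immune cell reprogramming. In bacteria it replicates from a high-copy ColE1/pUC-type origin and is selected with ampicillin through the bla gene. An f1 origin and remnants of a pBluescript-style lac/T7/T3 region are also present in the backbone.

The transfer cassette has a third-generation, self-inactivating layout. An RSV promoter fused to a truncated HIV-1 5' LTR drives Tat-independent production of the genomic RNA in packaging cells. It is followed by the Ψ packaging signal with a partial gag sequence, the Rev response element for nuclear export of the unspliced transcript, and the cPPT/CTS, which aids nuclear import in target cells. Downstream, the spleen focus-forming virus (SFFV) promoter, which is strong in haematopoietic cells, drives the LTF open reading frame of about 2.1 kb, cloned between flanking polylinker sites. A WPRE follows to enhance transcript stability and expression. According to the depositor, the barcode sits after the WPRE at an XbaI site, so it should be included in the transcript and be readable by sequencing to identify which factor a cell received. The feature table does not annotate the barcode itself. The cassette ends with a ΔU3 3' LTR, which inactivates the viral promoter after integration, and an SV40 polyadenylation signal and origin lie outside it. No mammalian selection marker or fluorescent reporter is annotated.
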