Addgene plasmid #219260: SFFV-LTF-Brd 330
Purpose: Transcription factor LTF with a specific barcode assigned.
Depositing lab: Filipe Pereira. Depositing organization: Center for Neuroscience and Cell Biology, University of Coimbra. Publication: A combinatorial transcription factor screening platform for immune cell reprogramming. Kurochkin I, Altman AR, Caiado I, Pertiga-Cabral D, Halitzki E, Minaeva M, Zimmermannova O, Henriques-Oliveira L, Klein D, Nair M, Oliveira D, Cajal LR, Knittel R, Feick C, Ringner M, Martin M, Cirovic B, Pires CF, Rosa FF, Sitnicka E, Theis FJ, Pereira CF. Cell Syst. 2026 Jan 21;17(1):101457. doi: 10.1016/j.cels.2025.101457. Epub 2026 Jan 14. PubMed 41539305.
Backbone
  Vector backbone: SFFV-MCS
  Backbone size w/o insert (bp): 6638
  Vector type: Lentiviral
Growth in bacteria
  Bacterial resistance: Ampicillin, 100 μg/mL
  Growth temperature: 37°C
  Growth strain: NEB Stable
  Copy number: High Copy
Gene/Insert
  Gene/Insert name: LTF
  Species: H. sapiens (human)
  Insert size (bp): 2136
  Entrez Gene: LTF (a.k.a. GIG12, HEL110, HLF2, LF)
  Promoter: The spleen focus-forming virus (SFFV) promoter
  Cloning method: Restriction Enzyme; 5′ cloning site Bsp119I (not destroyed); 3′ cloning site BstHI (not destroyed)
Terms and licenses: Academic/Nonprofit Terms; Industry Terms: Not Available to Industry
Depositor comments: Barcode sequence cloned into XbaI restriction site. Design of plasmid is as follows: SFFV-[TF sequence]-WPRE-[Barcode sequence].
How to cite: SFFV-LTF-Brd 330 was a gift from Filipe Pereira (Addgene plasmid # 219260 ; http://n2t.net/addgene:219260 ; RRID:Addgene_219260)
