>Addgene plasmid #219260 | SFFV-LTF-Brd 330 | depositor partial sequence | sequence record 428260 | TF ORF
ATGAAACTTGTCTTCCTCGTCCTGCTGTTCCTCGGGGCCCTCGGACTGTGTCTGGCTGGCAGTAGGAGAA
GGAGTGTTCAGTGGTGCGCCGTATCCCAACCCGAGGCCACAAAATGCTTCCAATGGCAAAGGAATATGAG
AAAAGTGCGTGGCCCTCCTGTCAGCTGCATAAAGAGAGACTCCCCCATCCAGTGTATCCAGGCCATTGCG
GAAAACAGGGCCGATGCTGTGACCCTTGATGGTGGTTTCATATACGAGGCAGGCCTGGCCCCCTACAAAC
TGCGACCTGTAGCGGCGGAAGTCTACGGGACCGAAAGACAGCCACGAACTCACTATTATGCCGTGGCTGT
GGTGAAGAAGGGCGGCAGCTTTCAGCTGAACGAACTGCAATGTCTGAAGTCCTGCCACACAGGCCTTCGC
AGGACCGCTGGATGGAATGTCCCTATAGGGACACTTCGTCCATTCTTGAATTGGACGGGTCCACCTGAGC
CCATTGAGGCAGCTGTGGCCAGGTTCTTCTCAGCCAGCTGTGTTCCCGGTGCAGATAAAGGACAGTTCCC
CAACCTGTGTCGCCTGTGTGCGGGGACAGGGGAAAACAAATGTGCCTTCTCCTCCCAGGAACCGTACTTC
AGCTACTCTGGTGCCTTCAAGTGTCTGAGAGACGGGGCTGGAGACGTGGCTTTTATCAGAGAGAGCACAG
TGTTTGAGGACCTGTCAGACGAGGCTGAAAGGGACGAGTATGAGTTACTCTGCCCAGACAACACTCGGAA
GCCAGTGGACAAGTTCAAAGACTGCCATCTGGCCCGGGTCCCTTCTCATGCCGTTGTGGCACGAAGTGTG
AATGGCAAGGAGGATGCCATCTGGAATCTTCTCCGCCAGGCACAGGAAAAGTTTGGAAAGGACAAGTCAC
CGAAATTCCAGCTCTTTGGCTCCCCTAGTGGGCAGAAAGATCTGCTGTTCAAGGACTCTGCCATTGGGTT
TTCGAGGGTGCCCCCGAGGATAGATTCTGGGCTGTACCTTGGCTCCGGCTACTTCACTGCCATCCAGAAC
TTGAGGAAAAGTGAGGAGGAAGTGGCTGCCCGGCGTGCGCGGGTCGTGTGGTGTGCGGTGGGCGAGCAGG
AGCTGCGCAAGTGTAACCAGTGGAGTGGCTTGAGCGAAGGCAGCGTGACCTGCTCCTCGGCCTCCACCAC
AGAGGACTGCATCGCCCTGGTGCTGAAAGGAGAAGCTGATGCCATGAGTTTGGATGGAGGATATGTGTAC
ACTGCAGGCAAATGTGGTTTGGTGCCTGTCCTGGCAGAGAACTACAAATCCCAACAAAGCAGTGACCCTG
ATCCTAACTGTGTGGATAGACCTGTGGAAGGATATCTTACTGTGGCGGTGGTTAGGAGATCAGACACTAG
CCTTACCTGGAACTCTGTGAAAGGCAAGAAGTCCTGCCACACCGCCGTGGACAGGACTGCAGGCTGGAAT
ATCCCCATGGGCCTGCTCTTCAACCAGACGGGCTCCTGCAAATTTGATGAATATTTCAGTCAAAGCTGTG
CCCCTGGGTCTGACCCGAGATCTAATCTCTGTGCTCTGTGTATTGGCGACGAGCAGGGTGAGAATAAGTG
CGTGCCCAACAGCAACGAGAGATACTACGGCTACACTGGGGCTTTCCGGTGCCTGGCTGAGAATGCTGGA
GACGTTGCATTTGTGAAAGATGTCACTGTCTTGCAGAACACTGATGGAAATAACAATGAGGCATGGGCTA
AGGATTTGAAGCTGGCAGACTTTGCGCTGCTGTGCCTCGATGGCAAACGGAAGCCTGTGACTGAGGCTAG
AAGCTGCCATCTTGCCATGGCCCCGAATCATGCCGTGGTGTCTCGGATGGATAAGGTGGAACGCCTGAAA
CAGGTGTTGCTCCACCAACAGGCTAAATTTGGGAGAAATGGATCTGACTGCCCGGACAAGTTTTGCTTAT
TCCAGTCTGAAACCAAAAACCTTCTGTTCAATGACAACACTGAGTGTCTGGCCAGACTCCATGGCAAAAC
AACATATGAAAAATATTTGGGGCCACAGTATGTCGCAGGCATTACTAATCTGAAAAAGTGCTCAACCTCC
CCCCTCCTGGAAGCCTGTGAATTCCTCAGGAAGTAA
