>Addgene plasmid #219260 | SFFV-LTF-Brd 330 | depositor partial sequence | sequence record 428261 | Barcode sequence
TGTACAGCAGGACTAGCGCT
